Addgene plasmid #191796: pCBh_NLS_dCas13X_NLS-pA-U6-DR-BpiI-BpiI-DR-pSV40-EGFP-pA-pSV40-mCherry-pA
Purpose: vector for encoding a human codon-optimized dead Cas13X (dCas13X) driven by CBh promoter, guide RNAs compatible with Cas13X driven by hU6, EGFP driven by SV40 promoter, and mCherry driven by SV40 promoter
Depositing lab: Huawei Tong. Publication: High-fidelity Cas13 variants for targeted RNA degradation with minimal collateral effects. Tong H, Huang J, Xiao Q, He B, Dong X, Liu Y, Yang X, Han D, Wang Z, Wang X, Ying W, Zhang R, Wei Y, Xu C, Zhou Y, Li Y, Cai M, Wang Q, Xue M, Li G, Fang K, Zhang H, Yang H. Nat Biotechnol. 2022 Aug 11. pii: 10.1038/s41587-022-01419-7. doi: 10.1038/s41587-022-01419-7. PubMed 35953673.
Backbone
  Vector backbone: piggyBac-CBh
  Vector type: Mammalian Expression, CRISPR
Growth in bacteria
  Bacterial resistance: Ampicillin, 100 μg/mL
  Growth temperature: 37°C
  Growth strain: DH5alpha
  Copy number: High Copy
Gene/Insert
  Gene/Insert name: humanized dCas13X
  Species: Synthetic
  Mutation: R84A, H89A, R739A, R740A, H745A, H746A, H747A
  Promoter: CBh, SV40, hU6
  Cloning method: Gibson Cloning
Terms and licenses: Academic/Nonprofit Terms; Industry Terms: Not Available to Industry
How to cite: pCBh_NLS_dCas13X_NLS-pA-U6-DR-BpiI-BpiI-DR-pSV40-EGFP-pA-pSV40-mCherry-pA was a gift from Huawei Tong (Addgene plasmid # 191796 ; http://n2t.net/addgene:191796 ; RRID:Addgene_191796)
