[The description below was written by a language model from this plasmid's Addgene catalogue record and pLannotate feature annotations shown in this document.]
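Description:
pCBh_NLS_dCas13X_NLS-pA-U6-DR-BpiI-BpiI-DR-pSV40-EGFP-pA-pSV40-mCherry-pA is a 9.2 kb mammalian expression and CRISPR plasmid that combines a catalytically dead Cas13X effector, a guide RNA cloning cassette and two fluorescent reporters on one molecule. It is propagated in E. coli as a high-copy plasmid through a ColE1/pUC-type origin and is selected with ampicillin via the β-lactamase gene. The backbone is recorded as piggyBac-CBh, although the feature table does not annotate any transposon terminal repeats, so transposase-mediated integration cannot be confirmed from this record.

The main payload is a synthetic, human codon-optimized dCas13X carrying the substitutions R84A, H89A, R739A, R740A, H745A, H746A and H747A. According to the plasmid name it is flanked by nuclear localization signals. It is driven by the CBh promoter, annotated here as its component parts: a CMV enhancer, the chicken β-actin promoter and a hybrid CBA/MVM intron. The coding sequence itself was not detected by the annotation tool but corresponds to the unannotated stretch between the intron and the first SV40 polyadenylation signal. Downstream, a human U6 RNA polymerase III promoter drives a guide scaffold in which two Cas13X direct repeats flank a pair of BpiI sites, a type IIS arrangement that allows spacer sequences to be inserted between the repeats. Two separate SV40 enhancer/early promoter cassettes then express EGFP and mCherry, each with its own SV40 poly(A) signal. The short AmpR promoter and large T antigen fragments annotated around them are probably carry-over sequence from the source vectors.

The record does not state a specific use. The design suits an inactive-nuclease control in fluorescence-based comparisons of Cas13 variants for targeted RNA knockdown and collateral effects, which is the subject of the associated publication.
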