Features (pLannotate 1.2.2; 18 found; start..end, strand, type, name):
    396..681     +  enhancer       CMV enhancer: human cytomegalovirus immediate early enhancer; contains an 18-bp deletion relative to the standard CMV enhancer
    683..960     +  promoter       chicken β-actin promoter: No description available
    961..1188    +  intron         hybrid intron: hybrid between chicken β-actin (CBA) and minute virus of mice (MMV) introns (Gray et al., 2011)
   3582..3716    +  polyA_signal   SV40 poly(A) signal: SV40 polyadenylation signal
   3723..3963    +  promoter       U6 promoter: RNA polymerase III promoter for human U6 snRNA
   4088..4159    +  promoter       AmpR promoter: bla
   4161..4518    +  promoter       SV40 promoter: SV40 enhancer and early promoter
   4565..5281    +  CDS            EGFP: EGFP is a basic (constitutively fluorescent) green fluorescent protein published in 1996, derived from Aequorea victoria. It is reported to be a rapidly-maturing weak dimer with moderate acid sensitivity.
   5301..5384    +  CDS            large T antigen (fragment): large T antigen from SV40 (simian virus 40)
   5407..5528    +  polyA_signal   SV40 poly(A) signal: SV40 polyadenylation signal
   5535..5606    +  promoter       AmpR promoter: bla
   5608..5965    +  promoter       SV40 promoter: SV40 enhancer and early promoter
   6012..6721    +  CDS            mCherry (fragment): monomeric derivative of DsRed fluorescent protein (Shaner et al., 2004) mammalian codon-optimized
   6739..6822    +  CDS            large T antigen (fragment): large T antigen from SV40 (simian virus 40)
   6845..6966    +  polyA_signal   SV40 poly(A) signal: SV40 polyadenylation signal
   7388..7492    +  promoter       AmpR promoter: bla
   7493..8353    +  CDS            AmpR: β-lactamase; bla; confers resistance to ampicillin, carbenicillin, and related antibiotics
   8524..9112    +  rep_origin     ori: high-copy-number ColE1/pMB1/pBR322/pUC origin of replication
>Addgene plasmid #191796 | pCBh_NLS_dCas13X_NLS-pA-U6-DR-BpiI-BpiI-DR-pSV40-EGFP-pA-pSV40-mCherry-pA | addgene full sequence | sequence record 375578 | Addgene NGS Result
TATCCCCTGATTCTCTCGAGTTAACCCTAGAAAGATAATCATATTGTGACGTACGTTAAAGATAATCATG
CGTAAAATTGACGCATGTGTTTTATCGATCTGTATATCGAGGTTTATTTATTAATTTGAATAGATATTAA
GTTTTATTATATTTACACTTACATACTAATAATAAATTCAACAAACAATTTATTTATGTTTATTTATTTA
TTAAAAAAAAACAAAAACTCAAAATTTCTTCTATAAAGTAACAAAACTTTTAAACATTCTCTCTTTTACA
AAAATAAACTTATTTTGTACTTTAAAAACAGTCATGTTGTATTATAAAATAAGTAATTAGCTTAACTTAT
ACATAATAGAAACAAATTATACTTATTAATTAATCTAGAGGTACCCGTTACATAACTTACGGTAAATGGC
CCGCCTGGCTGACCGCCCAACGACCCCCGCCCATTGACGTCAATAGTAACGCCAATAGGGACTTTCCATT
GACGTCAATGGGTGGAGTATTTACGGTAAACTGCCCACTTGGCAGTACATCAAGTGTATCATATGCCAAG
TACGCCCCCTATTGACGTCAATGACGGTAAATGGCCCGCCTGGCATTGTGCCCAGTACATGACCTTATGG
GACTTTCCTACTTGGCAGTACATCTACGTATTAGTCATCGCTATTACCATGGTCGAGGTGAGCCCCACGT
TCTGCTTCACTCTCCCCATCTCCCCCCCCTCCCCACCCCCAATTTTGTATTTATTTATTTTTTAATTATT
TTGTGCAGCGATGGGGGCGGGGGGGGGGGGGGGGCGCGCGCCRGGSGGGGSGGGGSGGGGSGGGGGGSGG
GGSGGGGSGRGGCGGRGAGGTGCGGCGGCAGCCAATCAGAGCGGCGCGCTCCGAAAGTTTCCTTTTATGG
CGAGGCGGCGGCGGCGGCGGCCCTATAAAAAGCGAAGCGCGCGGCGGGCGGGAGTCGCTGCGCGCTGCCT
TCGCCCCGTGCCCCGCTCCGCCGCCGCCTCGCGCCGCCCGCCCCGGCTCTGACTGACCGCGTTACTCCCA
CAGGTGAGCGGGCGGGACGGCCCTTCTCCTCCGGGCTGTAATTAGCTGAGCAAGAGGTAAGGGTTTAAGG
GATGGTTGGTTGGTGGGGTATTAATGTTTAATTACCTGGAGCACCTGCCTGAAATCACTTTTTTTCAGGT
TGGACCGGTGCCACCATGCCCAAGAAGAAGCGGAAGGTGGCCCAGGTGAGCAAGCAGACCTCCAAGAAGA
GGGAGCTGAGCATCGACGAGTACCAGGGCGCCCGGAAGTGGTGCTTCACCATTGCCTTCAACAAGGCCCT
GGTGAACCGGGACAAGAACGACGGCCTGTTCGTGGAAAGCCTGCTGAGACACGAGAAGTACAGCAAGCAC
GACTGGTACGACGAAGATACCCGGGCCCTGATCAAGTGCAGCACCCAGGCCGCCAACGCCAAGGCTGAAG
CCCTGGCGAACTACTTCAGTGCTTACCGGCATAGCCCTGGCTGCCTGACCTTCACCGCCGAGGACGAACT
GCGGACCATCATGGAGAGAGCCTATGAGCGGGCCATCTTCGAGTGCAGAAGAAGAGAGACAGAGGTGATC
ATCGAGTTTCCCAGCCTGTTCGAGGGCGACCGGATCACCACCGCCGGCGTGGTGTTTTTCGTGAGCTTTT
TCGTGGAAAGAAGAGTGCTGGATCGGCTGTATGGAGCCGTGTCCGGCCTGAAGAAGAATGAGGGACAGTA
CAAGCTGACCCGGAAGGCCCTGAGCATGTACTGCCTGAAGGACAGCAGATTCACCAAGGCCTGGGATAAG
CGGGTGCTGCTGTTCAGAGACATCCTGGCCCAGCTGGGAAGAATCCCCGCCGAGGCCTACGAGTACTACC
ACGGCGAGCAGGGTGATAAGAAGAGAGCTAACGACAATGAGGGCACAAATCCCAAGCGGCACAAGGACAA
GTTCATCGAATTTGCACTGCACTACCTGGAAGCCCAGCACAGCGAGATCTGCTTCGGCAGACGCCACATC
GTGCGGGAAGAGGCCGGCGCCGGCGATGAGCACAAGAAGCACCGGACCAAGGGAAAGGTGGTGGTGGACT
TCAGCAAGAAGGACGAGGACCAGAGCTACTATATCTCCAAGAACAACGTGATCGTGCGGATCGACAAGAA
CGCCGGCCCTAGAAGCTACCGGATGGGCCTGAACGAGCTGAAGTACCTCGTGCTGCTGAGCCTGCAGGGG
AAGGGCGACGATGCCATCGCCAAGCTGTACAGATACAGACAGCACGTGGAGAACATCCTGGATGTGGTGA
AGGTGACCGATAAGGATAACCACGTGTTCCTGCCCCGCTTCGTGCTGGAGCAGCACGGCATCGGCAGAAA
GGCCTTCAAGCAGCGGATCGATGGACGGGTGAAGCACGTGCGGGGCGTGTGGGAGAAGAAGAAGGCCGCC
ACCAATGAAATGACCCTGCACGAGAAGGCCAGAGACATCCTGCAGTACGTGAACGAAAACTGCACCCGGT
CCTTCAACCCTGGCGAATACAACAGACTGCTGGTGTGCCTGGTGGGCAAGGACGTGGAGAACTTTCAGGC
CGGCCTGAAGCGGCTGCAGCTGGCCGAAAGGATCGATGGCCGGGTGTACTCCATCTTCGCCCAGACCAGC
ACCATCAATGAGATGCACCAGGTGGTGTGCGACCAGATCCTGAACCGGCTGTGCAGAATCGGCGACCAGA
AGCTGTACGATTACGTGGGACTGGGCAAGAAGGACGAAATCGACTACAAGCAGAAGGTGGCCTGGTTCAA
GGAGCACATCAGCATCCGGAGAGGATTCCTGAGAAAGAAGTTCTGGTACGATAGCAAGAAGGGATTCGCA
AAGCTGGTGGAGGAACACCTGGAGTCCGGCGGCGGCCAGCGCGACGTGGGCCTGGACAAGAAGTACTACC
ACATCGACGCCATCGGCAGATTCGAGGGCGCCAACCCCGCCCTGTACGAGACCCTGGCCAGAGATCGGCT
GTGCCTCATGATGGCCCAGTACTTCCTGGGCAGCGTGAGAAAGGAACTGGGCAACAAGATTGTGTGGAGC
AACGACAGCATCGAACTGCCTGTGGAAGGCTCTGTGGGAAATGAGAAGAGCATCGTGTTCTCCGTGTCTG
ACTACGGCAAGCTGTACGTGCTGGACGATGCCGAATTCCTGGGCCGGATCTGCGAATACTTCATGCCCCA
CGAAAAGGGCAAGATCCGGTACCACACAGTGTACGAAAAGGGCTTTAGAGCATACAACGACCTGCAGAAG
AAGTGCGTGGAGGCCGTGCTGGCTTTCGAAGAGAAGGTGGTGAAGGCCAAGAAGATGAGCGAGAAGGAAG
GCGCCCACTACATCGACTTCCGGGAGATCCTGGCCCAGACCATGTGCAAGGAGGCCGAAAAGACCGCAGT
GAACAAGGTGGCGGCTGCCTTCTTCGCTGCGGCCCTGAAGTTCGTGATTGACGAGTTCGGCCTGTTCAGC
GACGTGATGAAGAAGTACGGCATCGAGAAGGAATGGAAGTTCCCTGTCAAGCCCAAGAAGAAGCGGAAGG
TGTAGAAGCTTAACTTGTTTATTGCAGCTTATAATGGTTACAAATAAAGCAATAGCATCACAAATTTCAC
AAATAAAGCATTTTTTTCACTGCATTCTAGTTGTGGTTTGTCCAAACTCATCAATGTATCTTATCATGTC
TGGATCACTAGTGAGGGCCTATTTCCCATGATTCCTTCATATTTGCATATACGATACAAGGCTGTTAGAG
AGATAATTGGAATTAATTTGACTGTAAACACAAAGATATTAGTACAAAATACGTGACGTAGAAAGTAATA
ATTTCTTGGGTAGTTTGCAGTTTTAAAATTATGTTTTAAAATGGACTATCATATGCTTACCGTAACTTGA
AAGTATTTCGATTTCTTGGCTTTATATATCTTGTGGAAAGGACGAAACACCGGCTGGAGCAGCCCCCGAT
TTGTGGGGTGATTACAGCGGTCTTCGATATTCAAGCGTCGGAAGACCTGCTGGAGCAGCCCCCGATTTGT
GGGGTGATTACAGCTTTTTTTACGCGTCATTCAAATATGTATCCGCTCATGAGACAATAACCCTGATAAA
TGCTTCAATAATATTGAAAAAGGAAGAGTCCTGAGGCGGAAAGAACCAGCTGTGGAATGTGTGTCAGTTA
GGGTGTGGAAAGTCCCCAGGCTCCCCAGCAGGCAGAAGTATGCAAAGCATGCATCTCAATTAGTCAGCAA
CCAGGTGTGGAAAGTCCCCAGGCTCCCCAGCAGGCAGAAGTATGCAAAGCATGCATCTCAATTAGTCAGC
AACCATAGTCCCGCCCCTAACTCCGCCCATCCCGCCCCTAACTCCGCCCAGTTCCGCCCATTCTCCGCCC
CATGGCTGACTAATTTTTTTTATTTATGCAGAGGCCGAGGCCGCCTCGGCCTCTGAGCTATTCCAGAAGT
AGTGAGGAGGCTTTTTTGGAGGCCTAGGCTTTTGCAAAGATCGATCAAGAGACAGGATGAGGATCGTTTC
GCTCTAGAGCCACCATGGTGAGCAAGGGCGAGGAGCTGTTCACCGGGGTGGTGCCCATCCTGGTCGAGCT
GGACGGCGACGTAAACGGCCACAAGTTCAGCGTGTCCGGCGAGGGCGAGGGCGATGCCACCTACGGCAAG
CTGACCCTGAAGTTCATCTGCACCACCGGCAAGCTGCCCGTGCCCTGGCCCACCCTCGTGACCACCCTGA
CCTACGGCGTGCAGTGCTTCAGCCGCTACCCCGACCACATGAAGCAGCACGACTTCTTCAAGTCCGCCAT
GCCCGAAGGCTACGTCCAGGAGCGCACCATCTTCTTCAAGGACGACGGCAACTACAAGACCCGCGCCGAG
GTGAAGTTCGAGGGCGACACCCTGGTGAACCGCATCGAGCTGAAGGGCATCGACTTCAAGGAGGACGGCA
ACATCCTGGGGCACAAGCTGGAGTACAACTACAACAGCCACAACGTCTATATCATGGCCGACAAGCAGAA
GAACGGCATCAAGGTGAACTTCAAGATCCGCCACAACATCGAGGACGGCAGCGTGCAGCTCGCCGACCAC
TACCAGCAGAACACCCCCATCGGCGACGGCCCCGTGCTGCTGCCCGACAACCACTACCTGAGCACCCAGT
CCGCCCTGAGCAAAGACCCCAACGAGAAGCGCGATCACATGGTCCTGCTGGAGTTCGTGACCGCCGCCGG
GATCACTCTCGGCATGGACGAGCTGTACAAGTGAAGCGGCCGCGACTCTAGATCATAATCAGCCATACCA
CATTTGTAGAGGTTTTACTTGCTTTAAAAAACCTCCCACACCTCCCCCTGAACCTGAAACATAAAATGAA
TGCAATTGTTGTTGTTAACTTGTTTATTGCAGCTTATAATGGTTACAAATAAAGCAATAGCATCACAAAT
TTCACAAATAAAGCATTTTTTTCACTGCATTCTAGTTGTGGTTTGTCCAAACTCATCAATGTATCTTAGT
CGACCATTCAAATATGTATCCGCTCATGAGACAATAACCCTGATAAATGCTTCAATAATATTGAAAAAGG
AAGAGTCCTGAGGCGGAAAGAACCAGCTGTGGAATGTGTGTCAGTTAGGGTGTGGAAAGTCCCCAGGCTC
CCCAGCAGGCAGAAGTATGCAAAGCATGCATCTCAATTAGTCAGCAACCAGGTGTGGAAAGTCCCCAGGC
TCCCCAGCAGGCAGAAGTATGCAAAGCATGCATCTCAATTAGTCAGCAACCATAGTCCCGCCCCTAACTC
CGCCCATCCCGCCCCTAACTCCGCCCAGTTCCGCCCATTCTCCGCCCCATGGCTGACTAATTTTTTTTAT
TTATGCAGAGGCCGAGGCCGCCTCGGCCTCTGAGCTATTCCAGAAGTAGTGAGGAGGCTTTTTTGGAGGC
CTAGGCTTTTGCAAAGATCGATCAAGAGACAGGATGAGGATCGTTTCGCTCTAGAGCCACCATGGTGAGC
AAGGGCGAGGAGGATAACATGGCCATCATCAAGGAGTTCATGCGCTTCAAGGTGCACATGGAGGGCTCCG
TGAACGGCCACGAGTTCGAGATCGAGGGCGAGGGCGAGGGCCGCCCCTACGAGGGCACCCAGACCGCCAA
GCTGAAGGTGACCAAGGGTGGCCCCCTGCCCTTCGCCTGGGACATCCTGTCCCCTCAGTTCATGTACGGC
TCCAAGGCCTACGTGAAGCACCCCGCCGACATCCCCGACTACTTGAAGCTGTCCTTCCCCGAGGGCTTCA
AGTGGGAGCGCGTGATGAACTTCGATGACGGCGGCGTGGTGACCGTGACCCAGGACTCCTCCCTGCAGGA
CGGCGAGTTCATCTACAAGGTGAAGCTGCGCGGCACCAACTTCCCCTCCGACGGCCCCGTAATGCAGAAG
AAAACCATGGGCTGGGAGGCCTCCTCCGAGCGGATGTACCCCGAGGACGGCGCCCTGAAGGGCGAGATCA
AGCAGAGGCTGAAGCTGAAGGACGGCGGCCACTACGACGCTGAGGTCAAGACCACCTACAAGGCCAAGAA
GCCCGTGCAGCTGCCCGGCGCCTACAACGTCAACATCAAGTTGGACATCACCTCCCACAACGAGGACTAC
ACCATCGTGGAACAGTACGAACGCGCCGAGGGCCGCCACTCCACCGGCGGCATGGACGAGCTGTACAAGT
AAAGCGGCCGCGACTCTAGATCATAATCAGCCATACCACATTTGTAGAGGTTTTACTTGCTTTAAAAAAC
CTCCCACACCTCCCCCTGAACCTGAAACATAAAATGAATGCAATTGTTGTTGTTAACTTGTTTATTGCAG
CTTATAATGGTTACAAATAAAGCAATAGCATCACAAATTTCACAAATAAAGCATTTTTTTCACTGCATTC
TAGTTGTGGTTTGTCCAAACTCATCAATGTATCTTAGTCGACGGCGCGCCCTAGACGAAGCAGCTCCAGC
CTACACAATCGCTCAAGACGTGTAATGCTTTTATTATATATTAGTCACGATATCTATAACAAGAAAATAT
ATATATAATAAGTTATCACGTAAGTAGAACATGAAATAACAATATAATTATCGTATGAGTTAAATCTTAA
AAGTCACGTAAAAGATAATCATGCGTCATTTTGACTCACGCGGTCGTTATAGTTCAAAATCAGTGACACT
TACCGCATTGACAAGCACGCCTCACGGGAGCTCCAAGCGGCGACTGAGATGTCCTAAATGCACAGCGACG
GATTCGCGCTATTTAGAAAGAGAGAGCAATATTTCAAGAATGCATGCGTCAATTTTACGCAGACTATCTT
TCTAGGGTTAAGGATCCGCACTTTTCGGGGAAATGTGCGCGGAACCCCTATTTGTTTATTTTTCTAAATA
CATTCAAATATGTATCCGCTCATGAGACAATAACCCTGATAAATGCTTCAATAATATTGAAAAAGGAAGA
GTATGAGTATTCAACATTTCCGTGTCGCCCTTATTCCCTTTTTTGCGGCATTTTGCCTTCCTGTTTTTGC
TCACCCAGAAACGCTGGTGAAAGTAAAAGATGCTGAAGATCAGTTGGGTGCACGAGTGGGTTACATCGAA
CTGGATCTCAACAGCGGTAAGATCCTTGAGAGTTTTCGCCCCGAAGAACGTTTTCCAATGATGAGCACTT
TTAAAGTTCTGCTATGTGGCGCGGTATTATCCCGTATTGACGCCGGGCAAGAGCAACTCGGTCGCCGCAT
ACACTATTCTCAGAATGACTTGGTTGAGTACTCACCAGTCACAGAAAAGCATCTTACGGATGGCATGACA
GTAAGAGAATTATGCAGTGCTGCCATAACCATGAGTGATAACACTGCGGCCAACTTACTTCTGACAACGA
TCGGAGGACCGAAGGAGCTAACCGCTTTTTTGCACAACATGGGGGATCATGTAACTCGCCTTGATCGTTG
GGAACCGGAGCTGAATGAAGCCATACCAAACGACGAGCGTGACACCACGATGCCTGTAGCAATGGCAACA
ACGTTGCGCAAACTATTAACTGGCGAACTACTTACTCTAGCTTCCCGGCAACAATTAATAGACTGGATGG
AGGCGGATAAAGTTGCAGGACCACTTCTGCGCTCGGCCCTTCCGGCTGGCTGGTTTATTGCTGATAAATC
TGGAGCCGGTGAGCGTGGGTCTCGCGGTATCATTGCAGCACTGGGGCCAGATGGTAAGCCCTCCCGTATC
GTAGTTATCTACACGACGGGGAGTCAGGCAACTATGGATGAACGAAATAGACAGATCGCTGAGATAGGTG
CCTCACTGATTAAGCATTGGTAACTGTCAGACCAAGTTTACTCATATATACTTTAGATTGATTTAAAACT
TCATTTTTAATTTAAAAGGATCTAGGTGAAGATCCTTTTTGATAATCTCATGACCAAAATCCCTTAACGT
GAGTTTTCGTTCCACTGAGCGTCAGACCCCGTAGAAAAGATCAAAGGATCTTCTTGAGATCCTTTTTTTC
TGCGCGTAATCTGCTGCTTGCAAACAAAAAAACCACCGCTACCAGCGGTGGTTTGTTTGCCGGATCAAGA
GCTACCAACTCTTTTTCCGAAGGTAACTGGCTTCAGCAGAGCGCAGATACCAAATACTGTTCTTCTAGTG
TAGCCGTAGTTAGGCCACCACTTCAAGAACTCTGTAGCACCGCCTACATACCTCGCTCTGCTAATCCTGT
TACCAGTGGCTGCTGCCAGTGGCGATAAGTCGTGTCTTACCGGGTTGGACTCAAGACGATAGTTACCGGA
TAAGGCGCAGCGGTCGGGCTGAACGGGGGGTTCGTGCACACAGCCCAGCTTGGAGCGAACGACCTACACC
GAACTGAGATACCTACAGCGTGAGCTATGAGAAAGCGCCACGCTTCCCGAAGGGAGAAAGGCGGACAGGT
ATCCGGTAAGCGGCAGGGTCGGAACAGGAGAGCGCACGAGGGAGCTTCCAGGGGGAAACGCCTGGTATCT
TTATAGTCCTGTCGGGTTTCGCCACCTCTGACTTGAGCGTCGATTTTTGTGATGCTCGTCAGGGGGGCGG
AGCCTATGGAAAAACGCCAGCAACGCGGCCTTTTTACGGTTCCTGGCCTTTTGCTGGCCTTTTGCTCACA
TGTTCTTTCCTGCGT
