>Addgene plasmid #191796 | pCBh_NLS_dCas13X_NLS-pA-U6-DR-BpiI-BpiI-DR-pSV40-EGFP-pA-pSV40-mCherry-pA | depositor partial sequence | sequence record 371897 | pCBh_NLS_dCas13X_NLS-pA
CGTTACATAACTTACGGTAAATGGCCCGCCTGGCTGACCGCCCAACGACCCCCGCCCATTGACGTCAATA
GTAACGCCAATAGGGACTTTCCATTGACGTCAATGGGTGGAGTATTTACGGTAAACTGCCCACTTGGCAG
TACATCAAGTGTATCATATGCCAAGTACGCCCCCTATTGACGTCAATGACGGTAAATGGCCCGCCTGGCA
TTGTGCCCAGTACATGACCTTATGGGACTTTCCTACTTGGCAGTACATCTACGTATTAGTCATCGCTATT
ACCATGGTCGAGGTGAGCCCCACGTTCTGCTTCACTCTCCCCATCTCCCCCCCCTCCCCACCCCCAATTT
TGTATTTATTTATTTTTTAATTATTTTGTGCAGCGATGGGGGCGGGGGGGGGGGGGGGGCGCGCGCCAGG
CGGGGCGGGGCGGGGCGAGGGGCGGGGCGGGGCGAGGCGGAGAGGTGCGGCGGCAGCCAATCAGAGCGGC
GCGCTCCGAAAGTTTCCTTTTATGGCGAGGCGGCGGCGGCGGCGGCCCTATAAAAAGCGAAGCGCGCGGC
GGGCGGGAGTCGCTGCGACGCTGCCTTCGCCCCGTGCCCCGCTCCGCCGCCGCCTCGCGCCGCCCGCCCC
GGCTCTGACTGACCGCGTTACTCCCACAGGTGAGCGGGCGGGACGGCCCTTCTCCTCCGGGCTGTAATTA
GCTGAGCAAGAGGTAAGGGTTTAAGGGATGGTTGGTTGGTGGGGTATTAATGTTTAATTACCTGGAGCAC
CTGCCTGAAATCACTTTTTTTCAGGTTGGACCGGTGCCACCATGCCCAAGAAGAAGCGGAAGGTGGCCCA
GGTGAGCAAGCAGACCTCCAAGAAGAGGGAGCTGAGCATCGACGAGTACCAGGGCGCCCGGAAGTGGTGC
TTCACCATTGCCTTCAACAAGGCCCTGGTGAACCGGGACAAGAACGACGGCCTGTTCGTGGAAAGCCTGC
TGAGACACGAGAAGTACAGCAAGCACGACTGGTACGACGAAGATACCCGGGCCCTGATCAAGTGCAGCAC
CCAGGCCGCCAACGCCAAGGCTGAAGCCCTGGCGAACTACTTCAGTGCTTACCGGCATAGCCCTGGCTGC
CTGACCTTCACCGCCGAGGACGAACTGCGGACCATCATGGAGAGAGCCTATGAGCGGGCCATCTTCGAGT
GCAGAAGAAGAGAGACAGAGGTGATCATCGAGTTTCCCAGCCTGTTCGAGGGCGACCGGATCACCACCGC
CGGCGTGGTGTTTTTCGTGAGCTTTTTCGTGGAAAGAAGAGTGCTGGATCGGCTGTATGGAGCCGTGTCC
GGCCTGAAGAAGAATGAGGGACAGTACAAGCTGACCCGGAAGGCCCTGAGCATGTACTGCCTGAAGGACA
GCAGATTCACCAAGGCCTGGGATAAGCGGGTGCTGCTGTTCAGAGACATCCTGGCCCAGCTGGGAAGAAT
CCCCGCCGAGGCCTACGAGTACTACCACGGCGAGCAGGGTGATAAGAAGAGAGCTAACGACAATGAGGGC
ACAAATCCCAAGCGGCACAAGGACAAGTTCATCGAATTTGCACTGCACTACCTGGAAGCCCAGCACAGCG
AGATCTGCTTCGGCAGACGCCACATCGTGCGGGAAGAGGCCGGCGCCGGCGATGAGCACAAGAAGCACCG
GACCAAGGGAAAGGTGGTGGTGGACTTCAGCAAGAAGGACGAGGACCAGAGCTACTATATCTCCAAGAAC
AACGTGATCGTGCGGATCGACAAGAACGCCGGCCCTAGAAGCTACCGGATGGGCCTGAACGAGCTGAAGT
ACCTCGTGCTGCTGAGCCTGCAGGGGAAGGGCGACGATGCCATCGCCAAGCTGTACAGATACAGACAGCA
CGTGGAGAACATCCTGGATGTGGTGAAGGTGACCGATAAGGATAACCACGTGTTCCTGCCCCGCTTCGTG
CTGGAGCAGCACGGCATCGGCAGAAAGGCCTTCAAGCAGCGGATCGATGGACGGGTGAAGCACGTGCGGG
GCGTGTGGGAGAAGAAGAAGGCCGCCACCAATGAAATGACCCTGCACGAGAAGGCCAGAGACATCCTGCA
GTACGTGAACGAAAACTGCACCCGGTCCTTCAACCCTGGCGAATACAACAGACTGCTGGTGTGCCTGGTG
GGCAAGGACGTGGAGAACTTTCAGGCCGGCCTGAAGCGGCTGCAGCTGGCCGAAAGGATCGATGGCCGGG
TGTACTCCATCTTCGCCCAGACCAGCACCATCAATGAGATGCACCAGGTGGTGTGCGACCAGATCCTGAA
CCGGCTGTGCAGAATCGGCGACCAGAAGCTGTACGATTACGTGGGACTGGGCAAGAAGGACGAAATCGAC
TACAAGCAGAAGGTGGCCTGGTTCAAGGAGCACATCAGCATCCGGAGAGGATTCCTGAGAAAGAAGTTCT
GGTACGATAGCAAGAAGGGATTCGCAAAGCTGGTGGAGGAACACCTGGAGTCCGGCGGCGGCCAGCGCGA
CGTGGGCCTGGACAAGAAGTACTACCACATCGACGCCATCGGCAGATTCGAGGGCGCCAACCCCGCCCTG
TACGAGACCCTGGCCAGAGATCGGCTGTGCCTCATGATGGCCCAGTACTTCCTGGGCAGCGTGAGAAAGG
AACTGGGCAACAAGATTGTGTGGAGCAACGACAGCATCGAACTGCCTGTGGAAGGCTCTGTGGGAAATGA
GAAGAGCATCGTGTTCTCCGTGTCTGACTACGGCAAGCTGTACGTGCTGGACGATGCCGAATTCCTGGGC
CGGATCTGCGAATACTTCATGCCCCACGAAAAGGGCAAGATCCGGTACCACACAGTGTACGAAAAGGGCT
TTAGAGCATACAACGACCTGCAGAAGAAGTGCGTGGAGGCCGTGCTGGCTTTCGAAGAGAAGGTGGTGAA
GGCCAAGAAGATGAGCGAGAAGGAAGGCGCCCACTACATCGACTTCCGGGAGATCCTGGCCCAGACCATG
TGCAAGGAGGCCGAAAAGACCGCAGTGAACAAGGTGGCGGCTGCCTTCTTCGCTGCGGCCCTGAAGTTCG
TGATTGACGAGTTCGGCCTGTTCAGCGACGTGATGAAGAAGTACGGCATCGAGAAGGAATGGAAGTTCCC
TGTCAAGCCCAAGAAGAAGCGGAAGGTGTAGAAGCTTAACTTGTTTATTGCAGCTTATAATGGTTACAAA
TAAAGCAATAGCATCACAAATTTCACAAATAAAGCATTTTTTTCACTGCATTCTAGTTGTGGTTTGTCCA
AACTCATCAATGTATCTTATCATGTCTGGATC
