>Addgene plasmid #191796 | pCBh_NLS_dCas13X_NLS-pA-U6-DR-BpiI-BpiI-DR-pSV40-EGFP-pA-pSV40-mCherry-pA | depositor partial sequence | sequence record 371898 | pU6-DR-BpiI-BpiI-DR
GAGGGCCTATTTCCCATGATTCCTTCATATTTGCATATACGATACAAGGCTGTTAGAGAGATAATTGGAA
TTAATTTGACTGTAAACACAAAGATATTAGTACAAAATACGTGACGTAGAAAGTAATAATTTCTTGGGTA
GTTTGCAGTTTTAAAATTATGTTTTAAAATGGACTATCATATGCTTACCGTAACTTGAAAGTATTTCGAT
TTCTTGGCTTTATATATCTTGTGGAAAGGACGAAACACCGGCTGGAGCAGCCCCCGATTTGTGGGGTGAT
TACAGCGGTCTTCGATATTCAAGCGTCGGAAGACCTGCTGGAGCAGCCCCCGATTTGTGGGGTGATTACA
GCTTTTTTT
